Addgene plasmid #18669: pEZYHb
Purpose: (Empty Backbone) pKW32 converted Gateway Destination vector for expressing hemoglobin tagged fusion proteins in bacteria
Depositing lab: Yu-Zhu Zhang. Depositing organization: Illinois Institute of Technology. Publication: An in vitro recombination method to convert restriction- and ligation-independent expression vectors. Guo F, Chiang MY, Wang Y, Zhang YZ. Biotechnol J. 2008 Mar . 3(3):370-7. 10.1002/biot.200700170 PubMed 18064608.
Backbone
  Vector backbone: pKW32
  Backbone size (bp): 7522
  Modifications to backbone: Gateway cassette was inserted into original vector to create the pEZYHb Gateway Destination vector
  Vector type: Bacterial Expression
Growth in bacteria
  Bacterial resistance: Chloramphenicol and Ampicillin, 25 & 100 μg/mL
  Growth temperature: 30°C
  Growth strain: DB3.1
  Growth instructions: E.coli strain DB3.1 @ 30C
  Copy number: Unknown
Gene/Insert
  Gene/Insert name: None
  Tag / fusion protein: hemoglobin (N terminal on backbone)
  Cloning method: Restriction Enzyme; 5′ cloning site NdeI (destroyed during cloning); 3′ cloning site SalI (destroyed during cloning)
  Sequencing primers: 5′ n/a
Terms and licenses: Academic/Nonprofit Terms; Industry Terms: Not Available to Industry
Depositor comments: pWK32 Gateway-compatible Destination vector. Combine with an Entry clone containing your gene of interest with the Gateway LR reaction to generate an expression clone containing a hemoglobin tag.
How to cite: pEZYHb was a gift from Yu-Zhu Zhang (Addgene plasmid # 18669 ; http://n2t.net/addgene:18669 ; RRID:Addgene_18669)
