[The description below was written by a language model from this plasmid's Addgene catalogue record and pLannotate feature annotations shown in this document.]
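Description:
pEZYHb is an empty Gateway Destination vector for bacterial expression, made by inserting a Gateway cassette into the pKW32 backbone between NdeI and SalI sites, both of which were destroyed in the process. The 7,522 bp plasmid replicates from a ColE1/pMB1-type origin, with a pBR322 bom region and only a fragment of rop; the catalogue lists its copy number as unknown. It carries AmpR (β-lactamase) as the backbone marker. Chloramphenicol resistance is also present: one CmR gene lies inside the Gateway cassette, and the annotation shows a second cat coding sequence downstream of the lambda t0 terminator, preceded by only a fragment of its promoter and followed by the rrnB T1 terminator. Because the cassette contains the ccdB toxin gene, the plasmid is maintained in the ccdB-tolerant E. coli strain DB3.1 under ampicillin and chloramphenicol selection.

Expression is driven by a bacteriophage T5 promoter with lac operator sequences. It is kept repressed by a plasmid-borne lacI gene under the lacIq promoter and can be induced with IPTG. Downstream of the promoter lie a His affinity tag and the vhb coding sequence for Vitreoscilla stercoraria bacterial hemoglobin, which together form the N-terminal fusion partner. These are followed by the attR1–ccdB–CmR–attR2 cassette, which also includes ccdA and dpnD fragments.

In an LR recombination with an Entry clone, the gene of interest replaces the region between the attR sites. Loss of ccdB provides negative selection against unrecombined vector in standard strains. The resulting expression clone produces the target protein fused to the His-hemoglobin tag.
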