Features (pLannotate 1.2.2; 24 found; start..end, strand, type, name):
     10..54      +  promoter       T5 promoter: bacteriophage T5 promoter for E. coli RNA polymerase, with embedded lac operator
     62..78      +  protein_bind   lac operator: The lac repressor binds to the lac operator to inhibit transcription in E. coli. This inhibition can be relieved by adding lactose or isopropyl-β-D-thiogalactopyranoside (IPTG). lac repressor encoded by lacI
    127..144     +  CDS            7xHis (fragment): 6xHis affinity tag
    151..588     +  CDS            vhb: BAHG_VITST - Experimental evidence at protein level: Swiss-Prot protein existence level 1. This protein functions as a terminal oxidase. From Vitreoscilla stercoraria.
    643..767     +  protein_bind   attR1: mutant version of attR; recombination site for the Gateway® LR reaction LR Clonase™
   1003..1155    -  CDS            dpnD (fragment): DPND_STRPN - Protein predicted: Swiss-Prot protein existence level 4. From Streptococcus pneumoniae serotype 4 (strain ATCC BAA-334 / TIGR4).
   1199..1501    -  CDS            ccdB: CCDB_ECOLI - Also known as G, letB, letD. Experimental evidence at protein level: Swiss-Prot protein existence level 1. Toxic component of a type II toxin-antitoxin (TA) system, functioning in plasmid maintainence. Responsible for the post- segregational killing (PSK) of plasmid-free cells, also referred to as a plasmid addiction system. Half-life of over 2 hours. Cell killing by CcdB is accompanied by filamentation, defects in chromosome and plasmid segregation, defects in cell division, formation of anucleate cells, decreased DNA synthesis and plasmid loss. Interferes with the activity of DN
   1506..1664    -  CDS            ccdA (fragment): CCDA_ECO57 - Also known as H, letA. Experimental evidence at protein level: Swiss-Prot protein existence level 1. Antitoxin component of a type II toxin-antitoxin (TA) system which inhibits the post-segregational killing (PSK) of plasmid-free cells, also referred to as a plasmid addiction system. Binds to and blocks the activity of CcdB; will also remove bound CcdB protein from the CcdB-GyrA complex by forming a CcdA-CcdB complex, a process termed rejuvenation. Functions as a transcriptional corepressor for the ccdAB operon, repression also requires CcdB (By similarity). From Escherichia coli
   1846..2505    -  CDS            CmR: chloramphenicol acetyltransferase; cat; confers resistance to chloramphenicol
   2506..2608    -  promoter       cat promoter: promoter of the E. coli cat gene encoding chloramphenicol acetyltransferase
   2786..2910    -  protein_bind   attR2: mutant version of attR; recombination site for the Gateway® LR reaction LR Clonase™
   2977..3071    +  terminator     lambda t0 terminator: transcription terminator from phage lambda
   3086..3114    +  promoter       cat promoter (fragment): promoter of the E. coli cat gene encoding chloramphenicol acetyltransferase
   3115..3771    +  CDS            cat: CAT_ECOLX - Experimental evidence at protein level: Swiss-Prot protein existence level 1. This enzyme is an effector of chloramphenicol resistance in bacteria. From Escherichia coli. This protein is used as a marker in many commonly used cloning vectors, such as pACYC184.
   3839..3925    +  terminator     rrnB T1 terminator: Escherichia coli rrnB; transcription terminator T1 from the E. coli rrnB gene
   3948..3965    -  promoter       tet promoter (fragment): E. coli promoter for tetracycline efflux protein gene
   3984..4005    -  protein_bind   CAP binding site: CAP binding activates transcription in the presence of cAMP. E. coli catabolite activator protein
   4018..5100    -  CDS            lacI: lac repressor; lacI; The lac repressor binds to the lac operator to inhibit transcription in E. coli. This inhibition can be relieved by adding lactose or isopropyl-β-D-thiogalactopyranoside (IPTG).
   5101..5178    -  promoter       lacIq promoter: lacI (mutant); In the lacIq allele, a single base change in the promoter boosts expression of the lacI gene about 10-fold.
   5227..5268    +  CDS            rop (fragment): Rop protein, which maintains plasmids at low copy number; rop
   5370..5512    +  misc_feature   bom: basis of mobility region from pBR322
   5698..6286    -  rep_origin     ori: high-copy-number ColE1/pMB1/pBR322/pUC origin of replication
   6457..7317    -  CDS            AmpR: β-lactamase; bla; confers resistance to ampicillin, carbenicillin, and related antibiotics
   7318..7422    -  promoter       AmpR promoter: bla
>Addgene plasmid #18669 | pEZYHb | depositor full sequence | sequence record 8813 | Author sequence
CTCGAGAAATCATAAAAAATTTATTTGCTTTGTGAGCGGATAACAATTATAATAGATTCAATTGTGAGCG
GATAACAATTTCACACAGTATTCATTAAAGAGGAGAAATTAACTATGAGAGGATCGCATCACCATCACCA
TCACGGATCCATGTTAGACCAGCAAACCATTAACATCATCAAAGCCACTGTTCCTGTATTGAAGGAGCAT
GGCGTTACCATTACCACGACTTTTTATAAAAACTTGTTTGCCAAACACCCTGAAGTACGTCCTTTGTTTG
ATATGGGTCGCCAAGAATCTTTGGAGCAGCCTAAGGCTTTGGCGATGACGGTATTGGCGGCAGCGCAAAA
CATTGAAAATTTGCCAGCTATTTTGCCTGCGGTCAAAAAAATTGCAGTCAAACATTGTCAAGCAGGCGTG
GCAGCAGCGCATTATCCGATTGTCGGTCAAGAATTGTTGGGTGCGATTAAAGAAGTATTGGGCGATGCCG
CAACCGATGACATTTTGGACGCGTGGGGCAAGGCTTATGGCGTGATTGCAGATGTGTTTATTCAAGTGGA
AGCAGATTTGTACGCTCAAGCGGTTGAACCAGGAATATCAGGCGGAGGCGGAGGCTTGGTCCCTCGAGGG
AGTGAACATAATACAAGTTTGTACAAAAAAGCTGAACGAGAAACGTAAAATGATATAAATATCAATATAT
TAAATTAGATTTTGCATAAAAAACAGACTACATAATACTGTAAAACACAACATATCCAGTCACTATGAAT
CAACTACTTAGATGGTATTAGTGACCTGTAGTCGACCGACAGCCTTCCAAATGTTCTTCGGGTGATGCTG
CCAACTTAGTCGACCGACAGCCTTCCAAATGTTCTTCTCAAACGGAATCGTCGTATCCAGCCTACTCGCT
ATTGTCCTCAATGCCGTATTAAATCATAAAAAGAAATAAGAAAAAGAGGTGCGAGCCTCTTTTTTGTGTG
ACAAAATAAAAACATCTACCTATTCATATACGCTAGTGTCATAGTCCTGAAAATCATCTGCATCAAGAAC
AATTTCACAACTCTTATACTTTTCTCTTACAAGTCGTTCGGCTTCATCTGGATTTTCAGCCTCTATACTT
ACTAAACGTGATAAAGTTTCTGTAATTTCTACTGTATCGACCTGCAGACTGGCTGTGTATAAGGGAGCCT
GACATTTATATTCCCCAGAACATCAGGTTAATGGCGTTTTTGATGTCATTTTCGCGGTGGCTGAGATCAG
CCACTTCTTCCCCGATAACGGAGACCGGCACACTGGCCATATCGGTGGTCATCATGCGCCAGCTTTCATC
CCCGATATGCACCACCGGGTAAAGTTCACGGGAGACTTTATCTGACAGCAGACGTGCACTGGCCAGGGGG
ATCACCATCCGTCGCCCGGGCGTGTCAATAATATCACTCTGTACATCCACAAACAGACGATAACGGCTCT
CTCTTTTATAGGTGTAAACCTTAAACTGCATTTCACCAGCCCCTGTTCTCGTCAGCAAAAGAGCCGTTCA
TTTCAATAAACCGGGCGACCTCAGCCATCCCTTCCTGATTTTCCGCTTTCCAGCGTTCGGCACGCAGACG
ACGGGCTTCATTCTGCATGGTTGTGCTTACCAGACCGGAGATATTGACATCATATATGCCTTGAGCAACT
GATAGCTGTCGCTGTCAACTGTCACTGTAATACGCTGCTTCATAGCATACCTCTTTTTGACATACTTCGG
GTATACATATCAGTATATATTCTTATACCGCAAAAATCAGCGCGCAAATACGCATACTGTTATCTGGCTT
TTAGTAAGCCGGATCCACGCGGCGTTTACGCCCCGCCCTGCCACTCATCGCAGTACTGTTGTAATTCATT
AAGCATTCTGCCGACATGGAAGCCATCACAGACGGCATGATGAACCTGAATCGCCAGCGGCATCAGCACC
TTGTCGCCTTGCGTATAATATTTGCCCATGGTGAAAACGGGGGCGAAGAAGTTGTCCATATTGGCCACGT
TTAAATCAAAACTGGTGAAACTCACCCAGGGATTGGCTGAGACGAAAAACATATTCTCAATAAACCCTTT
AGGGAAATAGGCCAGGTTTTCACCGTAACACGCCACATCTTGCGAATATATGTGTAGAAACTGCCGGAAA
TCGTCGTGGTATTCACTCCAGAGCGATGAAAACGTTTCAGTTTGCTCATGGAAAACGGTGTAACAAGGGT
GAACACTATCCCATATCACCAGCTCACCGTCTTTCATTGCCATACGGAATTCCGGATGAGCATTCATCAG
GCGGGCAAGAATGTGAATAAAGGCCGGATAAAACTTGTGCTTATTTTTCTTTACGGTCTTTAAAAAGGCC
GTAATATCCAGCTGAACGGTCTGGTTATAGGTACATTGAGCAACTGACTGAAATGCCTCAAAATGTTCTT
TACGATGCCATTGGGATATATCAACGGTGGTATATCCAGTGATTTTTTTCTCCATTTTAGCTTCCTTAGC
TCCTGAAAATCTCGATAACTCAAAAAATACGCCCGGTAGTGATCTTATTTCATTATGGTGAAAGTTGGAA
CCTCTTACGTGCCGATCAACGTCTCATTTTCGCCAAAAGTTGGCCCAGGGCTTCCCGGTATCAACAGGGA
CACCAGGATTTATTTATTCTGCGAAGTGATCTTCCGTCACAGGTATTTATTCGGCGCAAAGTGCGTCGGG
TGATGCTGCCAACTTAGTCGACTACAGGTCACTAATACCATCTAAGTAGTTGATTCATAGTGACTGGATA
TGTTGTGTTTTACAGTATTATGTAGTCTGTTTTTTATGCAAAATCTAATTTAATATATTGATATTTATAT
CATTTTACGTTTCTCGTTCAGCTTTCTTGTACAAAGTGGTCCTCGACGGCGGCCGCGAATTCCTCGAGCC
CGGGTGACTGCAGCCAAGCTTAATTAGCTGAGCTTGGACTCCTGTTGATAGATCCAGTAATGACCTCAGA
ACTCCATCTGGATTTGTTCAGAACGCTCGGTTGCCGCCGGGCGTTTTTTATTGGTGAGAATCCAAGCTAG
CTTGGCGAGATTTTCAGGAGCTAAGGAAGCTAAAATGGAGAAAAAAATCACTGGATATACCACCGTTGAT
ATATCCCAATGGCATCGTAAAGAACATTTTGAGGCATTTCAGTCAGTTGCTCAATGTACCTATAACCAGA
CCGTTCAGCTGGATATTACGGCCTTTTTAAAGACCGTAAAGAAAAATAAGCACAAGTTTTATCCGGCCTT
TATTCACATTCTTGCCCGCCTGATGAATGCTCATCCGGAATTTCGTATGGCAATGAAAGACGGTGAGCTG
GTGATATGGGATAGTGTTCACCCTTGTTACACCGTTTTCCATGAGCAAACTGAAACGTTTTCATCGCTCT
GGAGTGAATACCACGACGATTTCCGGCAGTTTCTACACATATATTCGCAAGATGTGGCGTGTTACGGTGA
AAACCTGGCCTATTTCCCTAAAGGGTTTATTGAGAATATGTTTTTCGTCTCAGCCAATCCCTGGGTGAGT
TTCACCAGTTTTGATTTAAACGTGGCCAATATGGACAACTTCTTCGCCCCCGTTTTCACCATGGGCAAAT
ATTATACGCAAGGCGACAAGGTGCTGATGCCGCTGGCGATTCAGGTTCATCATGCCGTTTGTGATGGCTT
CCATGTCGGCAGAATGCTTAATGAATTACAACAGTACTGCGATGAGTGGCAGGGCGGGGCGTAATTTTTT
TAAGGCAGTTATTGGTGCCCTTAAACGCCTGGGGTAATGACTCTCTAGCTTGAGGCATCAAATAAAACGA
AAGGCTCAGTCGAAAGACTGGGCCTTTCGTTTTATCTGTTGTTTGTCGGTGAACGCTCTCCTGAGTAGGA
CAAATCCGCCCTCTAGATTACGTGCAGTCGATGATAAGCTGTCAAACATGAGAATTGTGCCTAATGAGTG
AGCTAACTTACATTAATTGCGTTGCGCTCACTGCCCGCTTTCCAGTCGGGAAACCTGTCGTGCCAGCTGC
ATTAATGAATCGGCCAACGCGCGGGGAGAGGCGGTTTGCGTATTGGGCGCCAGGGTGGTTTTTCTTTTCA
CCAGTGAGACGGGCAACAGCTGATTGCCCTTCACCGCCTGGCCCTGAGAGAGTTGCAGCAAGCGGTCCAC
GCTGGTTTGCCCCAGCAGGCGAAAATCCTGTTTGATGGTGGTTAACGGCGGGATATAACATGAGCTGTCT
TCGGTATCGTCGTATCCCACTACCGAGATATCCGCACCAACGCGCAGCCCGGACTCGGTAATGGCGCGCA
TTGCGCCCAGCGCCATCTGATCGTTGGCAACCAGCATCGCAGTGGGAACGATGCCCTCATTCAGCATTTG
CATGGTTTGTTGAAAACCGGACATGGCACTCCAGTCGCCTTCCCGTTCCGCTATCGGCTGAATTTGATTG
CGAGTGAGATATTTATGCCAGCCAGCCAGACGCAGACGCGCCGAGACAGAACTTAATGGGCCCGCTAACA
GCGCGATTTGCTGGTGACCCAATGCGACCAGATGCTCCACGCCCAGTCGCGTACCGTCTTCATGGGAGAA
AATAATACTGTTGATGGGTGTCTGGTCAGAGACATCAAGAAATAACGCCGGAACATTAGTGCAGGCAGCT
TCCACAGCAATGGCATCCTGGTCATCCAGCGGATAGTTAATGATCAGCCCACTGACGCGTTGCGCGAGAA
GATTGTGCACCGCCGCTTTACAGGCTTCGACGCCGCTTCGTTCTACCATCGACACCACCACGCTGGCACC
CAGTTGATCGGCGCGAGATTTAATCGCCGCGACAATTTGCGACGGCGCGTGCAGGGCCAGACTGGAGGTG
GCAACGCCAATCAGCAACGACTGTTTGCCCGCCAGTTGTTGTGCCACGCGGTTGGGAATGTAATTCAGCT
CCGCCATCGCCGCTTCCACTTTTTCCCGCGTTTTCGCAGAAACGTGGCTGGCCTGGTTCACCACGCGGGA
AACGGTCTGATAAGAGACACCGGCATACTCTGCGACATCGTATAACGTTACTGGTTTCACATTCACCACC
CTGAATTGACTCTCTTCCGGGCGCTATCATGCCATACCGCGAAAGGTTTTGCACCATTCGATGGTGTCGG
AATTTCGGGCAGCGTTGGGTCCTGGCCACGGGTGCGCATGATCTAGAGCTGCCTCGCGCGTTTCGGTGAT
GACGGTGAAAACCTCTGACACATGCAGCTCCCGGAGACGGTCACAGCTTGTCTGTAAGCGGATGCCGGGA
GCAGACAAGCCCGTCAGGGCGCGTCAGCGGGTGTTGGCGGGTGTCGGGGCGCAGCCATGACCCAGTCACG
TAGCGATAGCGGAGTGTATACTGGCTTAACTATGCGGCATCAGAGCAGATTGTACTGAGAGTGCACCATA
TATGCGGTGTGAAATACCGCACAGATGCGTAAGGAGAAAATACCGCATCAGGCGCTCTTCCGCTTCCTCG
CTCACTGACTCGCTGCGCTCGGTCGTTCGGCTGCGGCGAGCGGTATCAGCTCACTCAAAGGCGGTAATAC
GGTTATCCACAGAATCAGGGGATAACGCAGGAAAGAACATGTGAGCAAAAGGCCAGCAAAAGGCCAGGAA
CCGTAAAAAGGCCGCGTTGCTGGCGTTTTTCCATAGGCTCCGCCCCCCTGACGAGCATCACAAAAATCGA
CGCTCAAGTCAGAGGTGGCGAAACCCGACAGGACTATAAAGATACCAGGCGTTTCCCCCTGGAAGCTCCC
TCGTGCGCTCTCCTGTTCCGACCCTGCCGCTTACCGGATACCTGTCCGCCTTTCTCCCTTCGGGAAGCGT
GGCGCTTTCTCATAGCTCACGCTGTAGGTATCTCAGTTCGGTGTAGGTCGTTCGCTCCAAGCTGGGCTGT
GTGCACGAACCCCCCGTTCAGCCCGACCGCTGCGCCTTATCCGGTAACTATCGTCTTGAGTCCAACCCGG
TAAGACACGACTTATCGCCACTGGCAGCAGCCACTGGTAACAGGATTAGCAGAGCGAGGTATGTAGGCGG
TGCTACAGAGTTCTTGAAGTGGTGGCCTAACTACGGCTACACTAGAAGGACAGTATTTGGTATCTGCGCT
CTGCTGAAGCCAGTTACCTTCGGAAAAAGAGTTGGTAGCTCTTGATCCGGCAAACAAACCACCGCTGGTA
GCGGTGGTTTTTTTGTTTGCAAGCAGCAGATTACGCGCAGAAAAAAAGGATCTCAAGAAGATCCTTTGAT
CTTTTCTACGGGGTCTGACGCTCAGTGGAACGAAAACTCACGTTAAGGGATTTTGGTCATGAGATTATCA
AAAAGGATCTTCACCTAGATCCTTTTAAATTAAAAATGAAGTTTTAAATCAATCTAAAGTATATATGAGT
AAACTTGGTCTGACAGTTACCAATGCTTAATCAGTGAGGCACCTATCTCAGCGATCTGTCTATTTCGTTC
ATCCATAGTTGCCTGACTCCCCGTCGTGTAGATAACTACGATACGGGAGGGCTTACCATCTGGCCCCAGT
GCTGCAATGATACCGCGAGACCCACGCTCACCGGCTCCAGATTTATCAGCAATAAACCAGCCAGCCGGAA
GGGCCGAGCGCAGAAGTGGTCCTGCAACTTTATCCGCCTCCATCCAGTCTATTAATTGTTGCCGGGAAGC
TAGAGTAAGTAGTTCGCCAGTTAATAGTTTGCGCAACGTTGTTGCCATTGCTACAGGCATCGTGGTGTCA
CGCTCGTCGTTTGGTATGGCTTCATTCAGCTCCGGTTCCCAACGATCAAGGCGAGTTACATGATCCCCCA
TGTTGTGCAAAAAAGCGGTTAGCTCCTTCGGTCCTCCGATCGTTGTCAGAAGTAAGTTGGCCGCAGTGTT
ATCACTCATGGTTATGGCAGCACTGCATAATTCTCTTACTGTCATGCCATCCGTAAGATGCTTTTCTGTG
ACTGGTGAGTACTCAACCAAGTCATTCTGAGAATAGTGTATGCGGCGACCGAGTTGCTCTTGCCCGGCGT
CAATACGGGATAATACCGCGCCACATAGCAGAACTTTAAAAGTGCTCATCATTGGAAAACGTTCTTCGGG
GCGAAAACTCTCAAGGATCTTACCGCTGTTGAGATCCAGTTCGATGTAACCCACTCGTGCACCCAACTGA
TCTTCAGCATCTTTTACTTTCACCAGCGTTTCTGGGTGAGCAAAAACAGGAAGGCAAAATGCCGCAAAAA
AGGGAATAAGGGCGACACGGAAATGTTGAATACTCATACTCTTCCTTTTTCAATATTATTGAAGCATTTA
TCAGGGTTATTGTCTCATGAGCGGATACATATTTGAATGTATTTAGAAAAATAAACAAATAGGGGTTCCG
CGCACATTTCCCCGAAAAGTGCCACCTGACGTCTAAGAAACCATTATTATCATGACATTAACCTATAAAA
ATAGGCGTATCACGAGGCCCTTTCGTCTTCAC
