>Addgene plasmid #18669 | pEZYHb | addgene partial sequence | sequence record 24576 | pGEX-3 5'-CCGGGAGCTGCATGTGTCAGAGG-3'
NNNNNTCCNAACGCGCGAGGCAGCTCTAGATCATGCGCACCCGTGGCCAGGACCCAACGCTGCCCGAAAT
TCCGACACCATCGAATGGTGCAAAACCTTTCGCGGTATGGCATGATAGCGCCCGGAAGAGAGTCAATTCA
GGGTGGTGAATGTGAAACCAGTAACGTTATACGATGTCGCAGAGTATGCCGGTGTCTCTTATCAGACCGT
TTCCCGCGTGGTGAACCAGGCCAGCCACGTTTCTGCGAAAACGCGGGAAAAAGTGGAAGCGGCGATGGCG
GAGCTGAATTACATTCCCAACCGCGTGGCACAACAACTGGCGGGCAAACAGTCGTTGCTGATTGGCGTTG
CCACCTCCAGTCTGGCCCTGCACGCGCCGTCGCAAATTGTCGCGGCGATTAAATCTCGCGCCGATCAACT
GGGTGCCAGCGTGGTGGTGTCGATGGTAGAACGAAGCGGCGTCGAAGCCTGTAAAGCGGCGGTGCACAAT
CTTCTCGCGCAACGCGTCAGTGGGCTGATCATTAACTATCCGCTGGATGACCAGGATGCCATTGCTGTGG
AAGCTGCCTGCACTAATGTTCCGGCGTTATTTCTTGATGTCTCTGACCAGACACCCATCAACAGTATTAT
TTTCTCCCATGAAGACGGTACGCGACTGGGCGTGGAGCATCTGGTCGCATTGGGTCACCAGCAAATCGCG
CTGTTAGCGGGCCCATTAAGTTCTGTCTCGGCGCGTTAGCGTCTGGCTGGCTGGCATAATATCTCACTCG
CAATCAAATTCAGCCGATACGGAACGGGANGCGATGGAGTGCATGTCCGN
