>Addgene plasmid #18669 | pEZYHb | addgene partial sequence | sequence record 59812 | AmpSeq-F 5'-ctcatgagcggatacatatttgaa-3'
AATAGGGGTTCCGCGCACATTTCCCCGAAAAGTGCCACCTGACGTCTAAGAAACCATTATTATCATGACA
TTAACCTATAAAAATAGGCGTATCACGAGGCCCTTTCGTCTTCACCTCGAGAAATCATAAAAAATTTATT
TGCTTTGTGAGCGGATAACAATTATAATAGATTCAATTGTGAGCGGATAACAATTTCACACAGAATTCAT
TAAAGAGGAGAAATTAACTATGAGAGGATCGCATCACCATCACCATCACGGATCCATGTTAGACCAGCAA
ACCATTAACATCATCAAAGCCACTGTTCCTGTATTGAAGGAGCATGGCGTTACCATTACCACGACTTTTT
ATAAAAACTTGTTTGCCAAACACCCTGAAGTACGTCCTTTGTTTGATATGGGTCGCCAAGAATCTTTGGA
GCAGCCTAAGGCTTTGGCGATGACGGTATTGGCGGCAGCGCAAAACATTGAAAATTTGCCAGCTATTTTG
CCTGCGGTCAAAAAAATTGCAGTCAAACATTGTCAAGCAGGCGTGGCAGCAGCGCATTATCCGATTGTCG
GTCAAGAATTGTTGGGTGCGATTAAAGAAGTATTGGGCGATGCCGCAACCGATGACATTTTGGACGCGTG
GGGCAAGGCTTATGGCGTGATTGCAGATGTGTTTATTCAAGTGGAAGCAGATTTGTACGCTCAAGCGGTT
GAACCAGGAATATCAGGCGGAGGCGGAGGCTTGGTCCCTCGAGGGAGTGAACATAATACAAGTTTGTACA
AAAAAAGCTGAACGAGAAACGTAAAATGATATAAATATCAATATATTAAATT
