>Addgene plasmid #18669 | pEZYHb | addgene partial sequence | sequence record 60878 | ccdB-fwd 5'-GCATGATGACCACCGATATG-3'
AGAAGTGGCTGATCTCAGCCACCGCGAAAATGACATCAAAAACGCCATTAACCTGATGTTCTGGGGAATA
TAAATGTCAGGCTCCCTTATACACAGCCAGTCTGCAGGTCGATACAGTAGAAATTACAGAAACTTTATCA
CGTTTAGTAAGTATAGAGGCTGAAAATCCAGATGAAGCCGAACGACTTGTAAGAGAAAAGTATAAGAGTT
GTGAAATTGTTCTTGATGCAGATGATTTTCAGGACTATGACACTAGCGTATATGAATAGGTAGATGTTTT
TATTTTGTCACACAAAAAAGAGGCTCGCACCTCTTTTTCTTATTTCTTTTTATGATTTAATACGGCATTG
AGGACAATAGCGAGTAGGCTGGATACGACGATTCCGTTTGAGAAGAACATTTGGAAGGCTGTCGGTCGAC
TAAGTTGGCAGCATCACCCGAAGAACATTTGGAAGGCTGTCGGTCGACTACAGGTCACTAATACCATCTA
AGTAGTTGATTCATAGTGACTGGATATGTTGTGTTTTACAGTATTATGTAGTCTGTTTTTTATGCAAAAT
CTAATTTAATATATTGATATTTATATCATTTTACGTTTCTCGTTCAGCTTTTTTGTACAAACTTGTATTA
TGTTCACTCCCTCGAGGGACCAAGCCTCCGCCTCCGCCTGATATTCCTGGTTCAACCGCTTGAGCGTACA
AATCTGCTTCCACTTGAATAAACACATCTGCAATCACGCCATAAGCCTTGCCCCACGCGTCCAAAATGTC
ATCGG
